Addgene plasmid #112242: pUWL201PW-creDEM
Purpose: Streptomyces/E.coli shuttle expression vector encoding creD, creE, creM
Depositing lab: Emily Balskus. Depositing organization: Harvard University. Publication: Discovery of a Diazo-Forming Enzyme in Cremeomycin Biosynthesis. Waldman AJ, Balskus EP. J Org Chem. 2018 May 29. doi: 10.1021/acs.joc.8b00367. PubMed 29771512.
Backbone
  Vector backbone: pUWL201PW
Growth in bacteria
  Bacterial resistance: Ampicillin, 100 μg/mL
  Growth temperature: 37°C
  Growth strain: DH5alpha
  Growth instructions: Shuttle vector. Ampicillin resistance in E. coli. Thiostrepton resistance in Streptomyces.
  Copy number: Unknown
Gene/Insert 1
  Gene/Insert name: creD
  GenBank ID: ALA99201.1
  Cloning method: Restriction Enzyme; 5′ cloning site NdeI (unknown if destroyed); 3′ cloning site BamHI (unknown if destroyed)
  Sequencing primers: 5′ GCACGCGGTCGATCTTGACGGCT
Gene/Insert 2
  Gene/Insert name: creE
  GenBank ID: ALA99202.1
  Cloning method: Restriction Enzyme; 5′ cloning site NheI (unknown if destroyed); 3′ cloning site BamHI (unknown if destroyed)
  Sequencing primers: 5′ GCACGCGGTCGATCTTGACGGCT
Gene/Insert 3
  Gene/Insert name: CreM
  GenBank ID: ALA99210.1
Terms and licenses: Academic/Nonprofit Terms; Industry Terms: Not Available to Industry
How to cite: pUWL201PW-creDEM was a gift from Emily Balskus (Addgene plasmid # 112242 ; http://n2t.net/addgene:112242 ; RRID:Addgene_112242)
