[The description below was written by a language model from this plasmid's Addgene catalogue record and pLannotate feature annotations shown in this document.]
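Description:
pUWL201PW-creDEM is a Streptomyces/E. coli shuttle expression vector of about 12 kb, built on the pUWL201PW backbone and carrying three genes from the cremeomycin biosynthetic pathway: creD, creE and creM. In E. coli it is maintained through a high-copy ColE1/pUC-type origin and selected with ampicillin via the β-lactamase gene and its native promoter. An f1 phage origin and remnants of a pBluescript-type cloning region (lacZα, lacI and MCS fragments) are also present. In Streptomyces, replication depends on the rep gene of the Streptomyces lividans plasmid pIJ101, which sits alongside fragments of the pIJ101 korA and kilB transfer-control loci. Selection in that host uses tsnR (tsr), the thiostrepton resistance gene from Streptomyces azureus. Short M13 gene III and gene VIII fragments flanking an fd terminator lie next to the resistance marker.

The catalogue entry records that creD was cloned between NdeI and BamHI sites and creE between NheI and BamHI sites, but it gives no cloning details for creM. The automated annotation does not label any of the three cre genes. They presumably occupy the large unannotated stretch between roughly positions 4,600 and 10,000, though the table does not confirm this. The promoter driving them is not stated either. The only nearby annotated feature is a short fragment matching eryC1 from the Saccharopolyspora erythraea erythromycin cluster, just upstream of this region. The associated work concerns the discovery of a diazo-forming enzyme in cremeomycin biosynthesis, so the plasmid is suited to heterologous co-expression of these three pathway genes in a Streptomyces host to study that chemistry.
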