Features (pLannotate 1.2.2; 16 found; start..end, strand, type, name):
     13..441     +  rep_origin     f1 ori (sequence partly withheld): f1 bacteriophage origin of replication; arrow indicates direction of (+) strand synthesis
    472..538     -  CDS            lacZα (fragment): LacZα fragment of β-galactosidase; lacZ fragment
    549..687     -  CDS            M13 gene III (fragment) (sequence withheld): pIII; III; minor coat protein
    692..740     -  terminator     fd terminator (sequence withheld): central terminator from bacteriophage fd (Otsuka and Kunisawa, 1982)
    744..889     -  CDS            M13 gene VIII (fragment) (sequence partly withheld): pVIII; VIII; major coat protein
    939..1745    -  CDS            tsnR: TSNR_STRAJ - Also known as tsr From Streptomyces azureus.
   1943..2050    -  CDS            korA (fragment): KORA_STRLI - Protein predicted: Swiss-Prot protein existence level 4. Controls plasmid transfer and prevents the lethal effects of the tra/kilA gene. Repressor for the transcription of certain pIJ101 promoters, including those the from kilA and kilB loci. From Streptomyces lividans.
   2045..2140    +  CDS            kilB (fragment): KILB_STRLI - Protein predicted: Swiss-Prot protein existence level 4. Involved in plasmid transfer. From Streptomyces lividans.
   2214..2381    +  CDS            Y6KD_STRLI: Protein predicted: Swiss-Prot protein existence level 4. From Streptomyces lividans.
   3013..4380    +  CDS            rep: REP_STRLI - Protein inferred from homology: Swiss-Prot protein existence level 3. Essential for the autonomous replication of the plasmid pIJ101. From Streptomyces lividans.
   4520..4624    -  CDS            eryC1 (fragment): ERBS_SACEN - Also known as eryCI. Protein inferred from homology: Swiss-Prot protein existence level 3. Sensor protein that transfers the signal of environmental stimuli to the regulatory region of target genes to activate or repress transcription of erythromycin biosynthesis genes. From Saccharopolyspora erythraea (strain ATCC 11635 / DSM 40517 / JCM 4748 / NBRC 13426 / NCIMB 8594 / NRRL 2338).
   9999..10016   -  misc_feature   MCS (fragment): pBluescript multiple cloning site
  10021..10074   -  CDS            lacI (fragment): lac repressor; lacI; The lac repressor binds to the lac operator to inhibit transcription in E. coli. This inhibition can be relieved by adding lactose or isopropyl-β-D-thiogalactopyranoside (IPTG).
  10257..10845   -  rep_origin     ori: high-copy-number ColE1/pMB1/pBR322/pUC origin of replication
  11016..11876   -  CDS            AmpR: β-lactamase; bla; confers resistance to ampicillin, carbenicillin, and related antibiotics
  11877..11981   -  promoter       AmpR promoter: bla
>Addgene plasmid #112242 | pUWL201PW-creDEM | addgene full sequence | sequence record 214190 | Addgene NGS Result
AAGTGCCACCTG
[124 nt withheld, positions 13-136]
C
[91 nt withheld, positions 138-228]
A
[49 nt withheld, positions 230-278]
CCTTTGACGTTGGAGTCCACGTTCTTT
[37 nt withheld, positions 306-342]
ACCCTATCTCGGTCTATTCTTTTGATTTATAAGGGATTTTGCCGATTTCGGCCTATTGGTTAAAAAATGA
GCTGATTTAACAAAAATTTAACGCGAATTTTAACAAAATATTAACGCTTACAATTTCCATTCGCCATTCA
GGCTGCGCAACTGTTGGGAAGGGCGATCGGTGCGGGCCTCTTCGCTATTACGCCAGAGCTTGGCCG
[336 nt withheld, positions 549-884]
ATCACTGACGAATCGAGGTCGAGGAACCGAGCGTCCGAGGAACAGAGGCGCTTATCGGTTGGCCGCGAGA
TTCCTGTCGATCCTCTCGTGCAGCGCGATTCCGAGGGAAACGGAAACGTTGAGAGACTCGGTCTGGCTCA
TCATGGGGATGGAAACCGAGGCGGAAGACGCCTCCTCGAACAGGTCGGAAGGCCCACCCTTTTCGCTGCC
GAACAGCAAGGCCAGCCGATCCGGATTGTCCCCGAGTTCCTTCACGGAAATGTCGCCATCCGCCTTGAGC
GTCATCAGCTGCATACCGCTGTCCCGAATGAAGGCGATGGCCTCCTCGCGACCGGAGAGAACGACGGGAA
GGGAGAAGACGTAACCTCGGCTGGCCCTTTGGAGACGCCGGTCCGCGATGCTGGTGATGTCACTGTCGAC
CAGGATGATCCCCGACGCTCCGAGCGCGAGCGACGTGCGTACTATCGCGCCGATGTTCCCGACGATCTTC
ACCCCGTCGAGAACGACGACGTCCCCACGCCGGCTCGCGATATCGCCGAACCTGGCCGGGCGAGGGACGC
GGGCGATGCCGAATGTCTTGGCCTTCCGCTCCCCCTTGAACAACTGGTTGACGATCGAGGAGTCGATGAG
GCGGACCGGTATGTTCTGCCGCCCGCACAGATCCAGCAACTCAGATGGAAAAGGACTGCTGTCGCTGCCG
TAGACCTCGATGAACTCCACCCCGGCCGCGATGCTGTGCATGAGGGGCTCGACGTCCTCGATCAACGTTG
TCTTTATGTTGGATCGCGACGGCTTGGTGACATCGATGATCCGCTGCACCGCGGGATCGGACGGATTTGC
GATGGTGTCCAACTCAGTCATGGTCGTCCTACCGGCTGCTGTGTTCAGTGACGCGATTCCTGGGGTGTGA
CACCCTACGCGACGATGGCGGATGGCTGCCCTGACCGGCAATCACCAACGCAAGGGGAAGTCGTCGCTCT
CTGGCAAAGCTCCCCGCTCTTCCCCGTCCGGGACCCGCGCGGTCGATCCCCGCATATATGAAGTATTCGC
CTTGATCAGTCCCGGTGGACGCGCCAGCGGCCCGCCGGAGCGACGGACTCCCCGACCTCGATCGTGTCGC
CCTGAGCGTCCACGTAGACGTTGCGTGAGAGCAGGACTGGGCCGCCGCCGACCGCACCGCCCTCACCACC
GACCGCGACCGCGCCATGGCCGCCGCCGACGGCCTGGTCGCCGCCGCCGCCCGCCGGTTCGGCGCCTGAC
CCGACCAACCCCCGCGGGGCGCCGGCACTTCGTGCTGGCGCCCCGCCCCCACCCACCAGGAGACCGACCA
TGACCGACTTCGACGGACGCCTGACCGAGGGGACCGTGAACCTGGTCCAGGACCCCAACGGCGGTGGCTG
GTCCGCCCACTGCGCTGAGCCCGGTTGCGACTGGGCCGACTTCGCCGGACCGCTCGGCTTCCAGGGCCTC
GTGGCCATCGCTCGCCGACACACGCACTGACCGCACGTCAAAGCCCCGCCGGATCACCGGCGGGGCTCTC
TTCGGCCCTCCAAGTCACACCAGCCCCAAGGGGCGTCGGGAGTGGCGGAGGGAACCTCTGGCCCGATTGG
TGCCAGGATTCCCACCAGACCAAAGAGCAACGGGCCGGACTTCGCACCTCCGACCCGTCCGCTCCCAGAC
TCGCGCCCCTTAGCCGGGCGAGACAGGAACGTTGCTCGTGCCCAGAGTACGGAGCGATGCCGAGGCATTG
CCAGATCGGCCCGCCGGGCCCCGCTGCCACTGCGGGACCGCAATTGCCCACACACCGGGCAAACGGCCGC
GTATCTACTGCTCAGACCGCTGCCGGATGGCAGCGAAGCGGGCGATCGCGCGTGTGACGCGAGATGCCGC
CCGAGGCAAAAGCGAACACCTTGGGAAAGAAACAACAGAGTTTCCCGCACCCCTCCGACCTGCGGTTTCT
CCGGACGGGGTGGATGGGGAGAGCCCGAGAGGCGACAGCCTCTCGGAAGTAGGAAGCACGTCGCGGAGCG
ACGCTGCCCGACTGCGGAAAGCCGCCCGGTACAGCCGCCGCCGGACGCTGTGGCGGATCAGCGGGGACGC
CGCGTGCAAGGGCTGCGGCCGCGCCCTGATGGACCCTGCCTCCGGCGTAATCGTCGCCCAGACGGCGGCC
GGAACGTCCGTGGTCCTGGGCCTGATGCGGTGCGGGCGGATCTGGCTCTGCCCGGTCTGCGCCGCCACGA
TCCGGCACAAGCGGGCCGAGGAGATCACCGCCGCCGTGGTCGAGTGGATCAAGCGCGGGGGGACCGCCTA
CCTGGTCACCTTCACGGCCCGCCATGGGCACACGGACCGGCTCGCGGACCTCATGGACGCCCTCCAGGGC
ACCCGGAAGACGCCGGACAGCCCCCGGCGGCCGGGCGCCTACCAGCGACTGATCACGGGCGGCACGTGGG
CCGGACGCCGGGCCAAGGACGGGCACCGGGCCGCCGACCGCGAGGGCATCCGAGACCGGATCGGGTACGT
CGGCATGATCCGCGCGACCGAAGTCACCGTGGGGCAGATCAACGGCTGGCACCCGCACATCCACGCGATC
GTCCTGGTCGGCGGCCGGACCGAGGGGGAGCGGTCCGCGAAGCAGATCGTCGCCACCTTCGAGCCGACCG
GCGCCGCGCTCGACGAGTGGCAGGGGCACTGGCGGTCCGTGTGGACCGCCGCCCTGCGCAAGGTCAACCC
CGCCTTCACGCCCGACGACCGGCACGGCGTCGACTTCAAGCGGCTGGAGACCGAGCGCGACGCCAACGAC
CTCGCCGAGTACATCGCCAAGACCCAGGACGGGAAGGCGCCCGCCCTCGAACTCGCCCGCGCCGACCTCA
AGACGGCGACCGGCGGGAACGTCGCCCCGTTCGAACTCCTCGGACGGATCGGGGACCTGACCGGCGGCAT
GACCGAGGACGACGCCGCCGGGGTCGGCTCGCTGGAGTGGAACCTCTCGCGCTGGCACGAGTACGAGCGG
GCAACCCGGGGACGCCGGGCCATCGAATGGACCCGCTACCTGCGGCAGATGCTCGGGCTCGACGGCGGCG
ACACCGAGGCCGACGACCTCGATCTGCTCCTGGCGGCCGACGCCGACGGCGGGGAGCTGCGGGCCGGGGT
CGCCGTGACCGAGGACGGATGGCACGCGGTCACCCGCCGCGCCCTCGACCTCGAGGCGACCCGGGCCGCC
GAAGGCAAGGACGGCAACGAGGATTCGGCGGCCGTGGGCGAACGGGTGCGGGAGGTCCTGGCGCTGGCCG
ACGCGGCCGACACAGTGGTGGTGCTCACGGCGGGGGAGGTGGCCGAGGCGTACGCCGACATGCTCGCCGC
CCTCGCCCAGCGCCGCGAGGAAGCAACTGCACGCCGACGGCGAGAGCAGGACGACGACCAGGACGACGAC
GCCGACGACCGCCAGGAGCGGGCCGCCCGGCACATCGCCCGGCTCGCAAGTGGGCCCACTTCGCACTAAC
TCGCTCCCCCCCGCCGTACGTCATCCCGGTGACGTACGGCGGGGGTCGGTGACGTACGCGGCGACGGCGG
CCGGGGTCGAAGCCGCGGGAGTAATCCTGGGATTACTCGCCCGGGGTCGGCCCCGCCGGCACTTCGTGCA
GGCGGTACCAGCCCGACCCGAGCACGCGCCGGCACGCCTGGTCGATGTCGGACCGGAGTTCGAGGTACGC
GGCTTGCAGGTCCAGGAAGGGGACGTCCATGCGAGTGTCCGTTCGAGTGGCGGCTTGCGCCCGATGCTAG
TCGCGGTTGATCGGCGATCGCAGGTGCACGCGGTCGATCTTGACGGCTGGCGAGAGGTGCGGGGAGGATC
TGACCGACGCGGTCCACACGTGGCACCGCGATGCTGTTGTGGGCACAATCGTGCCGGTTGGTAGGATCGA
TCCACTAGTTCTAGAAATAATTTTGTTTAACATTAAAGAGGAGAAATTACATATGACCAGACCCCCCGCA
CCCCCGCCCGGCGCCCCCGGCGCCGACGAGCTGCTCGACTGCGGGCTGCTGTCCCCCGTCCGGGCCGGCA
CCCCCGTCGAAGCGCTGGTCTGCGACTCCGCCTGGCTCCAGGCGATGCTCGACGCGGAGGCCGCGCTGAC
CCGCGCCCAGGCCAGGACCGGCTTCCTGCCCGCCGCCGCGGCCGAGGCGATCACCGCGGCGGCGCGGGCC
GACCGGATCGACCTGCTCGCGGTCGCCCGGGGCGCCCGGGAGACCGCCAACCCCGTGGTGGGGCTGGTGG
CGGCGCTCACCGCCGCGGTCCGCCGGGACGACCCGGCGGCGGCCGAGTACGTCCACCGGGGCTCCACCAG
CCAGGACGTGCTGGACACCGGGGCGATGCTCGTCGCCCGCCGGGCGCTGCGCCTGATCGGCGACGACCTG
GACCGGGCGGCCGACGCCCTCGCGGCGCTCGCCGCCGACCACCGCGACACCCCCATGGCCGGCCGCACGC
TGGCCCTGCACGCCGTGCCGACGACGTTCGGGCTGAAGGCCGCTGGCTGGCTGGAACTCGTCAGCGAGGC
CGCGGGGCGGGTGGCGCGGCTGCGCGACGGGCTGCCGTTCTCGCTGGGCGGCGCGGCGGGCACGCTCGCC
GGGTACTTCGGCGACCGCACGGACCGGGGCGACCCGGCCGTCCTCCTCGACCGGCTCCTCGACGCCTACG
CGGCGGAGACCGGGCTCGCCCGGCCGGTGCTGCCCTGGCACGTGCTGCGCACCCCCGTGGCCGATCTGGC
CGCCGTGCTCGCGTTCACCGCCGGGGCGCTCGGGAAGATCGCGGTGGACGTGCAGTCACTGGCCCGCACG
GAGGTGGCGGAAGTCGCCGAGCCGGCCGTGGAGGGGCGCGGCGCTTCCTCCGCGATGCCGCACAAACGCA
ATCCCGTCCTGTCGACGCTGATCCGCAGCGCTGCGCTCCAAGTGCCCGCCCTGGCCACGGGGTTGACCCA
GTGCCTGGTGTCGGAGGACGAGCGGTCGGCGGGCGCCTGGCACGCGGAGTGGCAACCGCTGCGCGAGTGC
CTGCGGCTGACCGGGGGCGCCGCCCGCACCGCCGTGGAGCTCGCGGCGGGGCTGGAGGTGGACGCCGCCC
GGATGCGGGCCAACCTCGACCTCACGGACGGCCGGATCGTCTCGGAGTCGGTCGCGGTGGCGCTCACCCC
GCTGCTCGGCAGGCAGGCGGCGAAGGAACTGCTGACCCGGGCCGCGTTCACCGCCGGCCACGAGGGCCGG
ACGCTGGGCGAGGTGCTCGGCGAACTGCCCGAACTGGACGGGGTGCTGCCGAAGGAGCGGTGGGAGGCGC
TGCTCGATCCGGCACGTGCCACCGGGGTCGCGGGAGCGCTGGTGGACGGCGCGCTCGCCCGGCGCCGCCC
GCCGGCCCGGTGACCTAGCGGAGGAGCCCATATGAGCGTCAGACGGCTCACCGTGTGCATCGTCGGTGCG
GGACCGCGCGGACTGTCGGTGCTGGAAAGGTTCTGTGCCCACGAACGGAAGTCCGCCTCGCACCCGGCGG
TGACGGTTCACGTCGTGGACCCGGCCCGCCCGGGCGCGGGCCGGGTGTGGCGGACGGGTCAGCCGCGCCA
GCTGCTGATGAACACGGTCGCCTCGCAGGTGACCGTGTTCACCGACGGGTCCGTCGACATGGCGGGCCCG
GTGGAGGCCGGCCCCAGCCTCCACGAGTGGGCGCGCGAACTGGCCGCCCTCACCCCCGTGGAGGAGCTGC
TCGGCGGCCACGACGACGCCACCCTGGCCGAGGCCCGGGCCCTGGGCGCCGACTCGTACCCCACCCGGGC
CTTCTACGGGTGCTACCTGGAGGAGATGTTCCGCCGGGTGGTCTGCGGCGCGCCCGCCCACCTGGAGGTG
CGGGTGCACCGCTCGACCGCCGTCTCCCTGGCGGACGAGACGCCGGGCTCCGGAGGCGCGCAGAGCCTGC
TGCTCGCCGACGGCACCCGGCTGGCCGGGCTCGACGCGGTCGTGCTCGCGCTCGGCCACGTCCGCGCGGA
GGAGCCGGGCGCCCCCGACCCGCGCGCCGCCGCGCTCGGCCTGGCCCACTTCCCGCCGGCCAACCCCGCC
GACCTCGACCTGTCCGGCATCGCGCCCGGCACCCCCGTCCTGCTGCGCGGGCTCGGCCTGAACTTCTTCG
ACCACATGGCGCTGTTCACCCTCGGCCGGGGCGGCGCCTTCAGCCGCCGCCCGCACGGGCTGCGGTACCA
CCCCTCGGGGCTCGAACCGCGGCTCTACGCCGGTTCGCGGCGCGGGGTCCCGTACCACGCGCGCGGGGAG
AACGAGAAGGGCGTGGACGGGCGCCACACCCCGCTGCTGCTCACCCCCGAGCGCATCGCCGAACTGACCG
GCCGGCACCGCGAGGGCCCCGGCCTGTCGTTCCTCCGGACGCTGTGGCCCCTGATCGCCCGCGAGGTCGA
ATGCGTCTACTACGGAACGCTGCTCGCCTCCCGCGGCCGGGCGGCCGAACGGGACGCCTTCGTGACGGCG
TACCTGGCGGGCGGCGACGACACGGACCGGGGCGGGGTGCTGGAACGTTTCGGCATCGGCCCGGCCGACC
GGTGGTGCTGGGAGCGGACCGCGTCCCCGCACCCCCGGCACGGCTTCACCGGGCCCGACGGGCACCGCCG
CTGGCTGCTGGAGCACCTGGCCCAGGACGTGCGCCGGGCCAGGGCGGGCAATGTGAGCGATCCGCACAAG
GCCGCCCTGGACGTGCTGCGCGACCTGCGCAACGAGATCCGGCTCGTGGTGGACCACGGCGGGCTCGACG
GCCTGTCGCACCGGGACGACCTCGACGGCTGGTACACCGGCCTGAACGCGTTCCTCTCGATCGGCCCGCC
CGCCTCCCGCATCGAGGAGATGGCGGCCCTGATCGAGGCGGGCGTGCTCGACGTCGTCGGCCCCGGCCTG
GAGGTCGACATCGACGAGGCGGACGCCGCGTTCGTCGCCCGCTCCCCGCTGGTCCCCGGCCGGCCGGTGC
GCGCCCACGTGCTGATCGAGGCCCGGCTGCCGGTGACGGACCTGCGCCGTACCGCCGATCCGCTGTTGCG
CGACCTGCTGCGCAGCGGGCAGTGCCGGTCCTACCGCATCCCCGCCGGCCGGGCGCCGGAGGGCTACGAG
ACCGGTGGCCTCGAAGTCACCCGTCGCCCGTACCGCCTGGTGGACGCGCTGGGCCGGGCGCACCCGCGGC
GCTTCGCCTTCGGCGTGCCCACGGAGGCCGTGCACTGGGTCACCGCCGCCGGGGCGCGGCCCGGCGTCAA
CTCGGTCACCCTGGGGGACGCCGACGCGATAGCCCACGCCGTCGCCTCGCTCACGCCGGCCGCCGCCCCC
CGGCTGCCCGCGTACGAGGACCCCGGCGTCCGCTGCCCCTCCGACGACCGGCTCACCGAGGTGACGGCAT
GACCTAGCGGAGGAGCCCATATGCACGCACTGCTGCGCCGGGTCACACGCGGGAACGGCTTCTACATCGG
CGACCTCTTCCACGCCGCCGCCGGCCACGACGCCACCACACCGGTCACGCTCGACCAGCCCCTTCAGTAC
GCCCCCGAGCTCGGCACGCGCTTCACCGTCGGGCAGCTCGCCGAGCAGACGGACGAACTGGCCGCCCGGC
TCTGGGCCGCGGGCGTGCGGCCCACCGAACGGGTCGCGCTGTACAAGAAGGACAACTTCGACATCGCGCT
GCACGCCTGCGCCGCCGCGCGGATCGGCGCGGTCCCCGCCCTCCTGTCGCCCGCCCTGGAGGCCCCGGTC
GTACGGACGCTGCTCGACCGGCTCGACGGGCCGTGGCTGCTGACCGACGCGACGACCCTCGCCGGCCCCC
TGGGGACGGTGCTCGCACCGGCATCCGTACGAGCGGTCCTGCTGACGACCGGCACACCGGCGGAGGGCGC
GCTTCCCGCAGCCGGCGCGACCGGACCCGCTCGCGAAGGGGACGCGCCGCCGCCCGCTCCCGTCGTGCGG
CTGGCCGACCACCGGGGCGCCCCGAAGCGGCCGCCCGTCTTCCTGCACCCGCGCCAGCCCTCGCTGATCA
CGCACAGCTCGGGAACCACCGGCGTCCCCAAGCTGGCGGTGCACTGCCCCGAGGCGGGCTGGCACCGGCT
GGTTCCGCAGAAGGTCGTGTCCTGGCCGATCCGCGGCAAGGAGAAGGCGGCGCTGTGCATGACGTTCGTG
CACTCGCGCTTCTACCAGGGCCTGGCCATGTTCCTCAGCCACGGCAACCCGATGCTGATCGCCGTCGACC
CCGACCCGAGCCGGATCGGCCCGCTGTTCGCGCGCGAACGGCCCGGCTACATCGAGACCCACCCCAACAC
CTACGTCGACTGGGAAGCGCTGGCCGACGCCCCGGGCGAACCGCTCGCCGGCGTACGGGTCTTCGGTGCG
ACCTTCGACGCGATGCACCCCCGGACCATCCAGCGCATGCTCGGCGCCTCCCGGCGCACCCGCCCGCTGT
TCGTCCAGTTCTACGGCCAGTCGGAGATCGGCCCGATGGCCGGCCGCTGGTACACCCGGCGCTCGGCGGC
CAGGATGAACGGCCGCTGCGTGGGGCTGCCGCTGCCCGGCTTCATCTCGCTGCGGGTGGTCGACGACGCC
GGGAAGCGGCTGCGCGGCGGGCGCACCGGCCACCTCGAAGTGCGCAGCAGGACGCGCATCCTCACCTACC
TCGGCGAGGACCAGCGGTACGCGGAGCAATTGCACGACGGATGGTGGCGGGTGGGCGACATGGGCCGCCG
CGACCGCTGGGGCCTGCTGCACCTGCTGGACCGCGAGGTCGACCGGATCGGCGACCTGGAGAGCAGCCTG
GCGGTGGAGGACCTGCTGATGAGCCGCCTGGAGGAACTGCGCGAGGTGGTCCTGGTGCCCGGGGCGGACG
GCGAACCGGTCCCCGTCGTCGCCACCGTCGACGAGAGCCCGCTCGACGCGGCGCGCTGGCAGCGGGCGAC
CAGCGACCTGCCGACGATGGCGCCGGTGCGCCAGTTCCGGTTCGAAGACCTGCCGCGCACGTCCACCCGC
AAGATCCAGAAACCGGAACTGGCCCGGCTGATCCAGGGCGTCCGGGCAACCGACCAGGGAGTGGGGGCAT
GACCTAGGGGAATTGGATCCACTAGTTCTAGAAGCTCTGCATTAATGAATCGGCCAACGCGCGGGGAGAG
GCGGTTTGCGTATTGGGCGCTCTTCCGCTTCCTCGCTCACTGACTCGCTGCGCTCGGTCGTTCGGCTGCG
GCGAGCGGTATCAGCTCACTCAAAGGCGGTAATACGGTTATCCACAGAATCAGGGGATAACGCAGGAAAG
AACATGTGAGCAAAAGGCCAGCAAAAGGCCAGGAACCGTAAAAAGGCCGCGTTGCTGGCGTTTTTCCATA
GGCTCCGCCCCCCTGACGAGCATCACAAAAATCGACGCTCAAGTCAGAGGTGGCGAAACCCGACAGGACT
ATAAAGATACCAGGCGTTTCCCCCTGGAAGCTCCCTCGTGCGCTCTCCTGTTCCGACCCTGCCGCTTACC
GGATACCTGTCCGCCTTTCTCCCTTCGGGAAGCGTGGCGCTTTCTCATAGCTCACGCTGTAGGTATCTCA
GTTCGGTGTAGGTCGTTCGCTCCAAGCTGGGCTGTGTGCACGAACCCCCCGTTCAGCCCGACCGCTGCGC
CTTATCCGGTAACTATCGTCTTGAGTCCAACCCGGTAAGACACGACTTATCGCCACTGGCAGCAGCCACT
GGTAACAGGATTAGCAGAGCGAGGTATGTAGGCGGTGCTACAGAGTTCTTGAAGTGGTGGCCTAACTACG
GCTACACTAGAAGAACAGTATTTGGTATCTGCGCTCTGCTGAAGCCAGTTACCTTCGGAAAAAGAGTTGG
TAGCTCTTGATCCGGCAAACAAACCACCGCTGGTAGCGGTGGTTTTTTTGTTTGCAAGCAGCAGATTACG
CGCAGAAAAAAAGGATCTCAAGAAGATCCTTTGATCTTTTCTACGGGGTCTGACGCTCAGTGGAACGAAA
ACTCACGTTAAGGGATTTTGGTCATGAGATTATCAAAAAGGATCTTCACCTAGATCCTTTTAAATTAAAA
ATGAAGTTTTAAATCAATCTAAAGTATATATGAGTAAACTTGGTCTGACAGTTACCAATGCTTAATCAGT
GAGGCACCTATCTCAGCGATCTGTCTATTTCGTTCATCCATAGTTGCCTGACTCCCCGTCGTGTAGATAA
CTACGATACGGGAGGGCTTACCATCTGGCCCCAGTGCTGCAATGATACCGCGAGACCCACGCTCACCGGC
TCCAGATTTATCAGCAATAAACCAGCCAGCCGGAAGGGCCGAGCGCAGAAGTGGTCCTGCAACTTTATCC
GCCTCCATCCAGTCTATTAATTGTTGCCGGGAAGCTAGAGTAAGTAGTTCGCCAGTTAATAGTTTGCGCA
ACGTTGTTGCCATTGCTACAGGCATCGTGGTGTCACGCTCGTCGTTTGGTATGGCTTCATTCAGCTCCGG
TTCCCAACGATCAAGGCGAGTTACATGATCCCCCATGTTGTGCAAAAAAGCGGTTAGCTCCTTCGGTCCT
CCGATCGTTGTCAGAAGTAAGTTGGCCGCAGTGTTATCACTCATGGTTATGGCAGCACTGCATAATTCTC
TTACTGTCATGCCATCCGTAAGATGCTTTTCTGTGACTGGTGAGTACTCAACCAAGTCATTCTGAGAATA
GTGTATGCGGCGACCGAGTTGCTCTTGCCCGGCGTCAATACGGGATAATACCGCGCCACATAGCAGAACT
TTAAAAGTGCTCATCATTGGAAAACGTTCTTCGGGGCGAAAACTCTCAAGGATCTTACCGCTGTTGAGAT
CCAGTTCGATGTAACCCACTCGTGCACCCAACTGATCTTCAGCATCTTTTACTTTCACCAGCGTTTCTGG
GTGAGCAAAAACAGGAAGGCAAAATGCCGCAAAAAAGGGAATAAGGGCGACACGGAAATGTTGAATACTC
ATACTCTTCCTTTTTCAATATTATTGAAGCATTTATCAGGGTTATTGTCTCATGAGCGGATACATATTTG
AATGTATTTAGAAAAATAAACAAATAGGGGTTCCGCGCACATTTCCCCGAA
